Addgene plasmid #43057: I-CCTG
Depositing lab: Chad Cowan & Kiran Musunuru. Depositing organization: Harvard University. Publication: A TALEN Genome-Editing System for Generating Human Stem Cell-Based Disease Models. Ding Q, Lee YK, Schaefer EA, Peters DT, Veres A, Kim K, Kuperwasser N, Motola DL, Meissner TB, Hendriks WT, Trevisan M, Gupta RM, Moisan A, Banks E, Friesen M, Schinzel RT, Xia F, Tang A, Xia Y, Figueroa E, Wann A, Ahfeldt T, Daheron L, Zhang F, Rubin LL, Peng LF, Chung RT, Musunuru K, Cowan CA. Cell Stem Cell. 2012 Dec 12. pii: S1934-5909(12)00645-5. doi: 10.1016/j.stem.2012.11.011. PubMed 23246482.
Backbone
  Vector backbone: pCRII-TOPO
  Backbone manufacturer: Invitrogen
  Backbone size w/o insert (bp): 3973
  Vector type: Bacterial Cloning
Growth in bacteria
  Bacterial resistance: Ampicillin and Kanamycin, 100 & 50 μg/mL
  Growth temperature: 37°C
  Growth strain: Top10
  Copy number: High Copy
Gene/Insert
  Gene/Insert name: I-CCTG
  Species: Synthetic
  Insert size (bp): 424
  Cloning method: TOPO Cloning
  Sequencing primers: 5′ T7; 3′ M13-rev
Terms and licenses: Academic/Nonprofit Terms; Industry Terms: Not Available to Industry
How to cite: I-CCTG was a gift from Chad Cowan & Kiran Musunuru (Addgene plasmid # 43057 ; http://n2t.net/addgene:43057 ; RRID:Addgene_43057)
