[The description below was written by a language model from this plasmid's Addgene catalogue record.]
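Description:
I-CCTG is a bacterial cloning plasmid built on the commercial pCRII-TOPO backbone (about 4.0 kb without insert), into which a 424 bp synthetic insert was introduced by TOPO cloning. It is maintained at high copy number in E. coli and carries both ampicillin and kanamycin resistance, so either or both drugs can be used for selection. The recorded sequencing primers, T7 on the 5′ side and M13 reverse on the 3′ side, reflect the standard priming sites that flank the TOPO cloning site in this backbone and allow the insert to be verified from either direction. No feature table accompanies the record, so the origin of replication and other backbone elements are not listed individually.

The catalogue entry describes the insert only by its name and as synthetic; it does not spell out its composition, and no promoter, tag or reporter is recorded for it. The plasmid was deposited in connection with a TALEN genome-editing system developed for generating human stem cell-based disease models. In that context, the name and the insert length are consistent with a pre-assembled block of four TALE repeat modules recognising the bases C, C, T and G, with the "I" prefix plausibly marking its position in an ordered assembly, but this is an inference rather than something the record states. As a simple cloning vector with no expression elements noted for the insert, I-CCTG is best understood as a storage and source plasmid for a library component, from which the fragment would be recovered for assembly into full-length TALEN constructs rather than expressed directly in cells.
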