>Addgene plasmid #43057 | I-CCTG | depositor partial sequence | sequence record 58322 | I-CCTG sequence 424 bps
CGTCTCCTGACCCCAGAGCAGGTCGTGGCGATCGCAAGCCACGACGGAGGAAAGCAAGCCTTGGAAACAG
TACAGAGGCTGTTGCCTGTGCTGTGCCAAGCGCACGGACTCACCCCAGAGCAGGTCGTGGCGATCGCAAG
CCACGACGGAGGAAAGCAAGCCTTGGAAACAGTACAGAGGCTGTTGCCTGTGCTGTGCCAAGCGCACGGC
CTCACCCCAGAGCAGGTCGTGGCCATTGCCTCGAATGGAGGGGGCAAACAGGCGTTGGAAACCGTACAAC
GATTGCTGCCGGTGCTGTGCCAAGCGCACGGATTAACCCCAGAGCAGGTCGTGGCAATCGCGAGCAATAA
CGGCGGAAAACAGGCTTTGGAAACGGTGCAGAGGCTCCTTCCAGTGCTGTGCCAAGCGCACGGCTTAAGA
GACG
