>Addgene plasmid #43057 | I-CCTG | addgene partial sequence | sequence record 61963 | M13-F20 5'-TGTAAAACGACGGCCAGT-3'
CTATAGGGCGAATTGGGCCCTCTAGATGCATGCTCGAGCGGCCGCCAGTGTGATGGATATCTGCAGAATT
CGCCCTTATATAGATGCCGTCCTAGCGCGTCTCCTGACCCCAGAGCAGGTCGTGGCGATCGCAAGCCACG
ACGGAGGAAAGCAAGCCTTGGAAACAGTACAGAGGCTGTTGCCTGTGCTGTGCCAAGCGCACGGACTCAC
CCCAGAGCAGGTCGTGGCGATCGCAAGCCACGACGGAGGAAAGCAAGCCTTGGAAACAGTACAGAGGCTG
TTGCCTGTGCTGTGCCAAGCGCACGGCCTCACCCCAGAGCAGGTCGTGGCCATTGCCTCGAATGGAGGGG
GCAAACAGGCGTTGGAAACCGTACAACGATTGCTGCCGGTGCTGTGCCAAGCGCACGGATTAACCCCAGA
GCAGGTCGTGGCAATCGCGAGCAATAACGGCGGAAAACAGGCTTTGGAAACGGTGCAGAGGCTCCTTCCA
GTGCTGTGCCAAGCGCACGGCTTAAGAGACGTGGGCACAGGAAAGATACTTAAGGGCGAATTCCAGCACA
CTGGCGGCCGTTACTAGTGGATCCGAGCTCGGTACCAAGCTTGATGCATAGCTTGAGTATTCTATAGTGT
CACCTAAATAGCTTGGCGTAATCATGGTCATAGCTGTTTCCTGTGTGAAATTGTTATCCGCTCACAATTC
CACACAACATACGAGCCGGAAGCATAAAGTGTAAAGCCTGGGGTGCCTAATGAGTGAGCTAACTCACATT
AATTGCGTTGCGCTCACTGCCCGCTTTCCAGTCGGGAAACCTGTCGTGCCAGCTGCATTAATGAATCGGC
CAACGCGCGGGGAGAGGCGGTTTGCGTATTGGGCGCTCTTCC
